>Addgene plasmid #232267 | pIRES-mCerulean-ABI-RhoA/N12-RhoA/13C(T19N)-PYL-mVenus-CAAX | addgene full sequence | sequence record 461832 | Addgene NGS Result
TCAATATTGGCCATTAGCCATATTATTCATTGGTTATATAGCATAAATCAATATTGGCTATTGGCCATTG
CATACGTTGTATCTATATCATAATATGTACATTTATATTGGCTCATGTCCAATATGACCGCCATGTTGGC
ATTGATTATTGACTAGTTATTAATAGTAATCAATTACGGGGTCATTAGTTCATAGCCCATATATGGAGTT
CCGCGTTACATAACTTACGGTAAATGGCCCGCCTGGCTGACCGCCCAACGACCCCCGCCCATTGACGTCA
ATAATGACGTATGTTCCCATAGTAACGCCAATAGGGACTTTCCATTGACGTCAATGGGTGGAGTATTTAC
GGTAAACTGCCCACTTGGCAGTACATCAAGTGTATCATATGCCAAGTCCGCCCCCTATTGACGTCAATGA
CGGTAAATGGCCCGCCTAGCATTATGCCCAGTACATGACCTTACGGGACTTTCCTACTTGGCAGTACATC
TACGTATTAGTCATCGCTATTACCATGGTGATGCGGTTTTGGCAGTACACCAATGGGCGTGGATAGCGGT
TTGACTCACGGGGATTTCCAAGTCTCCACCCCATTGACGTCAATGGGAGTTTGTTTTGGCACCAAAATCA
ACGGGACTTTCCAAAATGTCGTAACAACTGCGATCGCCCGCCCCGTTGACGCAAATGGGCGGTAGGCGTG
TACGGTGGGAGGTCTATATAAGCAGAGCTCGTTTAGTGAACCGTCAGATCACTAGAAGCTTTATTGCGGT
AGTTTATCACAGTTAAATTGCTAACGCAGTCAGTGCTTCTGACACAACAGTCTCGAACTTAAGCTGCAGT
GACTCTCTTAAGGTAGCCTTGCAGAAGTTGGTCGTGAGGCACTGGGCAGGTAAGTATCAAGGTTACAAGA
CAGGTTTAAGGAGACCAATAGAAACTGGGCTTGTCGAGACAGAGAAGACTCTTGCGTTTCTGATAGGCAC
CTATTGGTCTTACTGACATCCACTTTGCCTTTCTCTCCACAGGTGTCCACTCCCAGTTCAATTACAGCTC
TTAAGGCTAGAGTACTTAATACGACTCACTATAGGCTAGCATGGTGAGCAAGGGCGAGGAGCTGTTCACC
GGGGTGGTGCCCATCCTGGTCGAGCTGGACGGCGACGTAAACGGCCACAAGTTCAGCGTGTCCGGCGAGG
GCGAGGGCGATGCCACCTACGGCAAGCTGACCCTGAAGTTCATCTGCACCACCGGCAAGCTGCCCGTGCC
CTGGCCCACCCTCGTGACCACCCTGACCTGGGGCGTGCAGTGCTTCGCCCGCTACCCCGACCACATGAAG
CAGCACGACTTCTTCAAGTCCGCCATGCCCGAAGGCTACGTCCAGGAGCGCACCATCTTCTTCAAGGACG
ACGGCAACTACAAGACCCGCGCCGAGGTGAAGTTCGAGGGCGACACCCTGGTGAACCGCATCGAGCTGAA
GGGCATCGACTTCAAGGAGGACGGCAACATCCTGGGGCACAAGCTGGAGTACAACGCCATCAGCGACAAC
GTCTATATCACCGCCGACAAGCAGAAGAACGGCATCAAGGCCAACTTCAAGATCCGCCACAACATCGAGG
ACGGCAGCGTGCAGCTCGCCGACCACTACCAGCAGAACACCCCCATCGGCGACGGCCCCGTGCTGCTGCC
CGACAACCACTACCTGAGCACCCAGTCCAAGCTGAGCAAAGACCCCAACGAGAAGCGCGATCACATGGTC
CTGCTGGAGTTCGTGACCGCCGCCGGGATCACTCTCGGCATGGACGAGCTGTACAAGGGCGGTGGCTCAT
CTGGCGGAGGTGTGCCTTTGTATGGTTTTACTTCGATTTGTGGAAGAAGACCTGAGATGGAAGCTGCTGT
TTCGACTATACCAAGATTCCTTCAATCTTCCTCTGGTTCGATGTTAGATGGTCGGTTTGATCCTCAATCC
GCCGCTCATTTCTTCGGTGTTTACGACGGCCATGGCGGTTCTCAGGTAGCGAACTATTGTAGAGAGAGGA
TGCATTTGGCTTTGGCGGAGGAGATAGCTAAGGAGAAACCGATGCTCTGCGATGGTGATACGTGGCTGGA
GAAGTGGAAGAAAGCTCTTTTCAACTCGTTCCTGAGAGTTGACTCGGAGATTGAGTCAGTTGCGCCGGAG
ACGGTTGGGTCAACGTCGGTGGTTGCCGTTGTTTTCCCGTCTCACATCTTCGTCGCTAACTGCGGTGACT
CTAGAGCCGTTCTTTGCCGCGGCAAAACTGCACTTCCATTATCCGTTGACCATAAACCGGATAGAGAAGA
TGAAGCTGCGAGGATTGAAGCCGCAGGAGGGAAAGTGATTCAGTGGAATGGAGCTCGTGTTTTCGGTGTT
CTCGCCATGTCGAGATCCATTGGCGATAGATACTTGAAACCATCCATCATTCCTGATCCGGAAGTGACGG
CTGTGAAGAGAGTAAAAGAAGATGATTGTCTGATTTTGGCGAGTGACGGGGTTTGGGATGTAATGACGGA
TGAAGAAGCGTGTGAGATGGCAAGGAAGCGGATTCTCTTGTGGCACAAGAAAAACGCGGTGGCTGGGGAT
GCATCGTTGCTCGCGGATGAGCGGAGAAAGGAAGGGAAAGATCCTGCGGCGATGTCCGCGGCTGAGTATT
TGTCAAAGCTGGCGATACAGAGAGGAAGCAAAGACAACATAAGTGTGGTGGTGGTTGATTTGAAGCAGAT
CTCGTACGCGTCCCGGGGCGGTGGCTCATCTGGCGGAGGTGAGCTCGCTGCCATCCGGAAGAAACTGGTG
ATTGTTGGTGATGGAGCCTAAGAATTCACGCGTCGAGCATGCATCTAGGGCGGCCAATTCCGCCCCTCTC
CCCCCCCCCCCTCTCCCTCCCCCCCCCCTAACGTTACTGGCCGAAGCCGCTTGGAATAAGGCCGGTGTGC
GTTTGTCTATATGTTATTTTCCACCATATTGCCGTCTTTTGGCAATGTGAGGGCCCGGAAACCTGGCCCT
GTCTTCTTGACGAGCATTCCTAGGGGTCTTTCCCCTCTCGCCAAAGGAATGCAAGGTCTGTTGAATGTCG
TGAAGGAAGCAGTTCCTCTGGAAGCTTCTTGAAGACAAACAACGTCTGTAGCGACCCTTTGCAGGCAGCG
GAACCCCCCACCTGGCGACAGGTGCCTCTGCGGCCAAAAGCCACGTGTATAAGATACACCTGCAAAGGCG
GCACAACCCCAGTGCCACGTTGTGAGTTGGATAGTTGTGGAAAGAGTCAAATGGCTCTCCTCAAGCGTAT
TCAACAAGGGGCTGAAGGATGCCCAGAAGGTACCCCATTGTATGGGATCTGATCTGGGGCCTCGGTGCAC
ATGCTTTACATGTGTTTAGTCGAGGTTAAAAAAACGTCTAGGCCCCCCGAACCACGGGGACGTGGTTTTC
CTTTGAAAAACACGATGATAAGCTTGCCACAACCCGGGATTCTCTAGAGTCGACATGTGTGGAAAGAACT
GCTTGCTCATAGTCTTCAGCAAGGACCAGTTCCCAGAGGTGTATGTGCCCACAGTGTTTGAGAACTATGT
GGCAGATATCGAGGTGGATGGAAAGCAGGTAGAGTTGGCTTTGTGGGACACAGCTGGGCAGGAAGATTAT
GATCGCCTGAGGCCCCTCTCCTACCCAGATACCGATGTTATACTGATGTGTTTTTCCATCGACAGCCCTG
ATAGTTTAGAAAACATCCCAGAAAAGTGGACCCCAGAAGTCAAGCATTTCTGTCCCAACGTGCCCATCAT
CCTGGTTGGGAATAAGAAGGATCTTCGGAATGATGAGCACACAAGGCGGGAGCTAGCCAAGATGAAGCAG
GAGCCGGTGAAACCTGAAGAAGGCAGAGATATGGCAAACAGGATTGGCGCTTTTGGGTACATGGAGTGTT
CAGCAAAGACCAAAGATGGAGTGAGAGAGGTTTTTGAAATGGCTACGAGAGCTGCTCTGCAAGCTGGGGA
TCCCAATTGGGAGCTCGTGTACACGGCGCGCCTGCAGGGAGGTGGCTCATCTGGCGGAGGTCAGATCTCG
TACGCGTCCCGGGGCACTCAAGACGAATTCACCCAACTCTCCCAATCAATCGCCGAGTTCCACACGTACC
AACTCGGTAACGGCCGTTGCTCATCTCTCCTAGCTCAGCGAATCCACGCGCCGCCGGAAACAGTATGGTC
CGTGGTGAGACGTTTCGATAGGCCACAGATTTACAAACACTTCATCAAAAGCTGTAACGTGAGTGAAGAT
TTCGAGATGCGAGTGGGATGCACGCGCGACGTGAACGTGATAAGTGGATTACCGGCGAATACGTCTCGAG
AGAGATTAGATCTGTTGGACGATGATCGGAGAGTGACTGGGTTTAGTATAACCGGTGGTGAACATAGGCT
GAGGAATTATAAATCGGTTACGACGGTTCATAGATTTGAGAAAGAAGAAGAAGAAGAAAGGATCTGGACC
GTTGTTTTGGAATCTTATGTTGTTGATGTACCGGAAGGTAATTCGGAGGAAGATACGAGATTGTTTGCTG
ATACGGTTATTAGATTGAATCTTCAGAAACTTGCTTCGATTACTGAAGCTATGAACGGCGGTGGCTCATC
TGGCGGAGGTGTGAGCAAGGGCGAGGAGCTGTTCACCGGGGTGGTGCCCATCCTGGTCGAGCTGGACGGC
GACGTAAACGGCCACAAGTTCAGCGTGTCCGGCGAGGGCGAGGGCGATGCCACCTACGGCAAGCTGACCC
TGAAGTTCATCTGCACCACCGGCAAGCTGCCCGTGCCCTGGCCCACCCTCGTGACCACCCTGACCTGGGG
CGTGCAGTGCTTCGCCCGCTACCCCGACCACATGAAGCAGCACGACTTCTTCAAGTCCGCCATGCCCGAA
GGCTACGTCCAGGAGCGCACCATCTTCTTCAAGGACGACGGCAACTACAAGACCCGCGCCGAGGTGAAGT
TCGAGGGCGACACCCTGGTGAACCGCATCGAGCTGAAGGGCATCGACTTCAAGGAGGACGGCAACATCCT
GGGGCACAAGCTGGAGTACAACTACAACAGCCACAACGTCTATATCACCGCCGACAAGCAGAAGAACGGC
ATCAAGGCCAACTTCAAGATCCGCCACAACATCGAGGACGGCGGCGTGCAGCTCGCCGACCACTACCAGC
AGAACACCCCCATCGGCGACGGCCCCGTGCTGCTGCCCGACAACCACTACCTGAGCTACCAGTCCAAGCT
GAGCAAAGACCCCAACGAGAAGCGCGATCACATGGTCCTGCTGGAGTTCGTGACCGCCGCCGGGATCACT
CTCGGCATGGACGAGCTGTACAAGAAAAAAAAGAAGAAAAAGAGCAAGACCAAATGCGTGATTATGTAAG
CGGCCGCTTCCCTTTAGTGAGGGTTAATGCTTCGAGCAGACATGATAAGATACATTGATGAGTTTGGACA
AACCACAACTAGAATGCAGTGAAAAAAATGCTTTATTTGTGAAATTTGTGATGCTATTGCTTTATTTGTA
ACCATTATAAGCTGCAATAAACAAGTTAACAACAACAATTGCATTCATTTTATGTTTCAGGTTCAGGGGG
AGATGTGGGAGGTTTTTTAAAGCAAATAAAACCTCTACAAATGTGGTAAAATCCGATAAGGATCGATCCG
GGCTGGCGTAATAGCGAAGAGGCCCGCACCGATCGCCCTTCCCAACAGTTGCGCAGCCTGAATGGCGAAT
GG
[124 nt withheld, positions 5743-5866]
C
[91 nt withheld, positions 5868-5958]
A
[49 nt withheld, positions 5960-6008]
CCTTTGACGTTGGAGTCCACGTTCTTT
[37 nt withheld, positions 6036-6072]
ACCCTATCTCGGTCTATTCTTTTGATTTATAAGGGATTTTGCCGATTTCGGCCTATTGGTTAAAAAATGA
GCTGATTTAACAAAAATTTAACGCGAATTTTAACAAAATATTAACGCTTACAATTTCCTGATGCGGTATT
TTCTCCTTACGCATCTGTGCGGTATTTCACACCGCATACGCGGATCTGCGCAGCACCATGGCCTGAAATA
ACCTCTGAAAGAGGAACTTGGTTAGGTACCTTCTGAGGCGGAAAGAACCAGCTGTGGAATGTGTGTCAGT
TAGGGTGTGGAAAGTCCCCAGGCTCCCCAGCAGGCAGAAGTATGCAAAGCATGCATCTCAATTAGTCAGC
AACCAGGTGTGGAAAGTCCCCAGGCTCCCCAGCAGGCAGAAGTATGCAAAGCATGCATCTCAATTAGTCA
GCAACCATAGTCCCGCCCCTAACTCCGCCCATCCCGCCCCTAACTCCGCCCAGTTCCGCCCATTCTCCGC
CCCATGGCTGACTAATTTTTTTTATTTATGCAGAGGCCGAGGCCGCCTCGGCCTCTGAGCTATTCCAGAA
GTAGTGAGGAGGCTTTTTTGGAGGCCTAGGCTTTTGCAAAAAGCTTGATTCTTCTGACACAACAGTCTCG
AACTTAAGGCTAGAGCCACCATGATTGAACAAGATGGATTGCACGCAGGTTCTCCGGCCGCTTGGGTGGA
GAGGCTATTCGGCTATGACTGGGCACAACAGACAATCGGCTGCTCTGATGCCGCCGTGTTCCGGCTGTCA
GCGCAGGGGCGCCCGGTTCTTTTTGTCAAGACCGACCTGTCCGGTGCCCTGAATGAACTGCAGGACGAGG
CAGCGCGGCTATCGTGGCTGGCCACGACGGGCGTTCCTTGCGCAGCTGTGCTCGACGTTGTCACTGAAGC
GGGAAGGGACTGGCTGCTATTGGGCGAAGTGCCGGGGCAGGATCTCCTGTCATCTCACCTTGCTCCTGCC
GAGAAAGTATCCATCATGGCTGATGCAATGCGGCGGCTGCATACGCTTGATCCGGCTACCTGCCCATTCG
ACCACCAAGCGAAACATCGCATCGAGCGAGCACGTACTCGGATGGAAGCCGGTCTTGTCGATCAGGATGA
TCTGGACGAAGAGCATCAGGGGCTCGCGCCAGCCGAACTGTTCGCCAGGCTCAAGGCGCGCATGCCCGAC
GGCGAGGATCTCGTCGTGACCCATGGCGATGCCTGCTTGCCGAATATCATGGTGGAAAATGGCCGCTTTT
CTGGATTCATCGACTGTGGCCGGCTGGGTGTGGCGGACCGCTATCAGGACATAGCGTTGGCTACCCGTGA
TATTGCTGAAGAGCTTGGCGGCGAATGGGCTGACCGCTTCCTCGTGCTTTACGGTATCGCCGCTCCCGAT
TCGCAGCGCATCGCCTTCTATCGCCTTCTTGACGAGTTCTTCTGAGCGGGACTCTGGGGTTCGAAATGAC
CGACCAAGCGACGCCCAACCTGCCATCACGATGGCCGCAATAAAATATCTTTATTTTCATTACATCTGTG
TGTTGGTTTTTTGTGTGAATCGATAGCGATAAGGATCCGCGTATGGTGCACTCTCAGTACAATCTGCTCT
GATGCCGCATAGTTAAGCCAGCCCCGACACCCGCCAACACCCGCTGACGCGCCCTGACGGGCTTGTCTGC
TCCCGGCATCCGCTTACAGACAAGCTGTGACCGTCTCCGGGAGCTGCATGTGTCAGAGGTTTTCACCGTC
ATCACCGAAACGCGCGAGACGAAAGGGCCTCGTGATACGCCTATTTTTATAGGTTAATGTCATGATAATA
ATGGTTTCTTAGACGTCAGGTGGCACTTTTCGGGGAAATGTGCGCGGAACCCCTATTTGTTTATTTTTCT
AAATACATTCAAATATGTATCCGCTCATGAGACAATAACCCTGATAAATGCTTCAATAATATTGAAAAAG
GAAGAGTATGAGTATTCAACATTTCCGTGTCGCCCTTATTCCCTTTTTTGCGGCATTTTGCCTTCCTGTT
TTTGCTCACCCAGAAACGCTGGTGAAAGTAAAAGATGCTGAAGATCAGTTGGGTGCACGAGTGGGTTACA
TCGAACTGGATCTCAACAGCGGTAAGATCCTTGAGAGTTTTCGCCCCGAAGAACGTTTTCCAATGATGAG
CACTTTTAAAGTTCTGCTATGTGGCGCGGTATTATCCCGTATTGACGCCGGGCAAGAGCAACTCGGTCGC
CGCATACACTATTCTCAGAATGACTTGGTTGAGTACTCACCAGTCACAGAAAAGCATCTTACGGATGGCA
TGACAGTAAGAGAATTATGCAGTGCTGCCATAACCATGAGTGATAACACTGCGGCCAACTTACTTCTGAC
AACGATCGGAGGACCGAAGGAGCTAACCGCTTTTTTGCACAACATGGGGGATCATGTAACTCGCCTTGAT
CGTTGGGAACCGGAGCTGAATGAAGCCATACCAAACGACGAGCGTGACACCACGATGCCTGTAGCAATGG
CAACAACGTTGCGCAAACTATTAACTGGCGAACTACTTACTCTAGCTTCCCGGCAACAATTAATAGACTG
GATGGAGGCGGATAAAGTTGCAGGACCACTTCTGCGCTCGGCCCTTCCGGCTGGCTGGTTTATTGCTGAT
AAATCTGGAGCCGGTGAGCGTGGGTCTCGCGGTATCATTGCAGCACTGGGGCCAGATGGTAAGCCCTCCC
GTATCGTAGTTATCTACACGACGGGGAGTCAGGCAACTATGGATGAACGAAATAGACAGATCGCTGAGAT
AGGTGCCTCACTGATTAAGCATTGGTAACTGTCAGACCAAGTTTACTCATATATACTTTAGATTGATTTA
AAACTTCATTTTTAATTTAAAAGGATCTAGGTGAAGATCCTTTTTGATAATCTCATGACCAAAATCCCTT
AACGTGAGTTTTCGTTCCACTGAGCGTCAGACCCCGTAGAAAAGATCAAAGGATCTTCTTGAGATCCTTT
TTTTCTGCGCGTAATCTGCTGCTTGCAAACAAAAAAACCACCGCTACCAGCGGTGGTTTGTTTGCCGGAT
CAAGAGCTACCAACTCTTTTTCCGAAGGTAACTGGCTTCAGCAGAGCGCAGATACCAAATACTGTTCTTC
TAGTGTAGCCGTAGTTAGGCCACCACTTCAAGAACTCTGTAGCACCGCCTACATACCTCGCTCTGCTAAT
CCTGTTACCAGTGGCTGCTGCCAGTGGCGATAAGTCGTGTCTTACCGGGTTGGACTCAAGACGATAGTTA
CCGGATAAGGCGCAGCGGTCGGGCTGAACGGGGGGTTCGTGCACACAGCCCAGCTTGGAGCGAACGACCT
ACACCGAACTGAGATACCTACAGCGTGAGCTATGAGAAAGCGCCACGCTTCCCGAAGGGAGAAAGGCGGA
CAGGTATCCGGTAAGCGGCAGGGTCGGAACAGGAGAGCGCACGAGGGAGCTTCCAGGGGGAAACGCCTGG
TATCTTTATAGTCCTGTCGGGTTTCGCCACCTCTGACTTGAGCGTCGATTTTTGTGATGCTCGTCAGGGG
GGCGGAGCCTATGGAAAAACGCCAGCAACGCGGCCTTTTTACGGTTCCTGGCCTTTTGCTGGCCTTTTGC
TCACATGGCTCGACAGATCT
Features (pLannotate 1.2.2; 25 found; start..end, strand, type, name):
    140..517     +  enhancer       CMV enhancer: human cytomegalovirus immediate early enhancer
    518..729     +  promoter       CMV promoter: human cytomegalovirus (CMV) immediate early promoter
    890..1022    +  intron         chimeric intron: chimera between introns from human β-globin and immunoglobulin heavy chain genes
   1067..1085    +  promoter       T7 promoter: promoter for bacteriophage T7 RNA polymerase
   1091..1807    +  CDS            mCerulean: mCerulean is a basic (constitutively fluorescent) cyan fluorescent protein published in 2005, derived from Aequorea victoria. It is reported to be a very rapidly-maturing monomer.
   1832..2725    +  CDS            ABI1 (fragment): P2C56_ARATH - Experimental evidence at protein level: Swiss-Prot protein existence level 1. Key component and repressor of the abscisic acid (ABA) signaling pathway that regulates numerous ABA responses, such as stomatal closure, osmotic water permeability of the plasma membrane (Pos), drought-induced resistance and rhizogenesis, response to glucose, high light stress, seed germination and inhibition of vegetative growth. During the stomatal closure regulation, modulates the inward calcium-channel permeability as well as the actin reorganization in guard cells in response to ABA. Involved in t
   2777..2819    +  CDS            RhoA (T19N) (fragment): dominant negative mutant of human Rho family small GTPase RhoA
   2989..3451    +  misc_feature   IRES: internal ribosome entry site (IRES) of the encephalomyocarditis virus (EMCV)
   3488..3985    +  CDS            RhoA (T19N) (fragment): dominant negative mutant of human Rho family small GTPase RhoA
   4076..4606    +  CDS            PYL1 (fragment): PYL1_ARATH - Also known as RCAR12. Experimental evidence at protein level: Swiss-Prot protein existence level 1. Receptor for abscisic acid (ABA) required for ABA-mediated responses such as stomatal closure and germination inhibition. Inhibits the activity of group-A protein phosphatases type 2C (PP2Cs) when activated by ABA (PubMed:19407143, PubMed:19855379, PubMed:19893533, PubMed:19898420, PubMed:23844015, PubMed:21658606). Can be activated by both (-)-ABA and (+)-ABA (PubMed:23844015). From Arabidopsis thaliana (Mouse-ear cress).
   4631..5344    +  CDS            SCFP3A: monomeric optimized variant of ECFP (Kremers et al., 2006) mammalian codon-optimized
   5401..5418    -  promoter       T3 promoter (fragment): promoter for bacteriophage T3 RNA polymerase
   5436..5557    -  polyA_signal   SV40 poly(A) signal: SV40 polyadenylation signal
   5580..5648    -  CDS            large T antigen (fragment): large T antigen from SV40 (simian virus 40)
   5672..5739    +  CDS            lacZα (fragment): LacZα fragment of β-galactosidase; lacZ fragment
   5743..6171    +  rep_origin     f1 ori (sequence partly withheld): f1 bacteriophage origin of replication; arrow indicates direction of (+) strand synthesis
   6199..6250    -  misc_feature   bom (fragment): basis of mobility region from pBR322
   6315..6672    +  promoter       SV40 promoter: SV40 enhancer and early promoter
   6723..7514    +  CDS            neo: KKA2_KLEPN - Also known as kan, nptII. Experimental evidence at protein level: Swiss-Prot protein existence level 1. Resistance to kanamycin, neomycin, paromomycin, ribostamycin, butirosin and gentamicin B. From Klebsiella pneumoniae.
   7581..7629    +  polyA_signal   poly(A) signal: synthetic polyadenylation signal
   7649..7703    -  misc_feature   bom (fragment): basis of mobility region from pBR322
   7805..7840    -  CDS            rop (fragment): Rop protein, which maintains plasmids at low copy number; rop
   7935..8039    +  promoter       AmpR promoter: bla
   8040..8900    +  CDS            AmpR: β-lactamase; bla; confers resistance to ampicillin, carbenicillin, and related antibiotics
   9071..9659    +  rep_origin     ori: high-copy-number ColE1/pMB1/pBR322/pUC origin of replication
