[The description below was written by a language model from this plasmid's Addgene catalogue record and pLannotate feature annotations shown in this document.]
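Description:
pIRES-mCerulean-ABI-RhoA/N12-RhoA/13C(T19N)-PYL-mVenus-CAAX is a bicistronic mammalian expression plasmid built on the Takara pIRES backbone. The sequenced construct is about 9.7 kb. It is propagated in E. coli through a high-copy ColE1/pUC-type origin with ampicillin resistance (AmpR). An f1 origin is also present. For selection in mammalian cells, an SV40 early promoter drives a neomycin phosphotransferase cassette with a synthetic poly(A) signal, which allows G418 selection.

A single CMV enhancer/promoter followed by a chimeric β-globin/immunoglobulin intron produces one transcript encoding two separate proteins. The upstream cistron, cloned between NheI and EcoRI, fuses mCerulean to a fragment of the Arabidopsis phosphatase ABI1 and a short N-terminal fragment of human RhoA (N12). An EMCV IRES then directs translation of the second cistron, cloned between SalI and NotI. This cistron joins the remaining C-terminal RhoA portion (13C), carrying the T19N substitution annotated as dominant negative, to a fragment of the abscisic acid receptor PYL1, then mVenus and a CAAX motif, which normally directs lipid modification and membrane attachment. The automated annotation labels the second fluorescent protein as the related GFP variant SCFP3A, whereas the catalogue names it mVenus. An SV40 poly(A) signal ends the transcript, and T7 and T3 promoters flank the expression region.

ABI and PYL form a chemically induced dimerization pair that associates in the presence of abscisic acid, so adding the small molecule should bring the two RhoA fragments together. The two fluorescent proteins let each half be tracked. The stated purpose is to express split-RhoA fragments fused to dimerizers and fluorescent proteins, as part of work on controlling small GTPase signaling with user-defined inputs. The record does not state what specific role the T19N version plays.
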