Addgene plasmid #232267: pIRES-mCerulean-ABI-RhoA/N12-RhoA/13C(T19N)-PYL-mVenus-CAAX
Purpose: Express split-RhoA fragments that are fused with CIDs and FPs
Depositing lab: Cliff Stains. Depositing organization: University of Virginia. Publication: Split-Small GTPase Reassembly as a Method to Control Cellular Signaling with User-Defined Inputs. He Y, Faulkner BM, Weatherford RS, Hyun E, Stains CI. ACS Chem Biol. 2025 Aug 26. doi: 10.1021/acschembio.5c00083. PubMed 40856289.
Backbone
  Vector backbone: pIRES
  Backbone manufacturer: Takara Bio
  Backbone size w/o insert (bp): 6105
  Vector type: Mammalian Expression
  Selectable markers: Neomycin (select with G418)
Growth in bacteria
  Bacterial resistance: Ampicillin, 100 μg/mL
  Growth temperature: 37°C
  Growth strain: NEB Stable
  Copy number: High Copy
Gene/Insert 1
  Gene/Insert name: mCerulean-ABI-RhoA/N12
  Species: H. sapiens (human)
  Insert size (bp): 1728
  Mutation: RhoA-T19N
  Entrez Gene: RHOA (a.k.a. ARH12, ARHA, EDFAOB, RHO12, RHOH12)
  Promoter: CMV
  Tag / fusion protein: mCerulean (N terminal on insert)
  Cloning method: Restriction Enzyme; 5′ cloning site NheI (not destroyed); 3′ cloning site EcoRI (not destroyed)
  Sequencing primers: 5′ unknown
Gene/Insert 2
  Gene/Insert name: RhoA/13C(T19N)-PYL-mVenus-CAAX
  Species: H. sapiens (human)
  Insert size (bp): 1902
  Mutation: RhoA-T19N
  Entrez Gene: RHOA (a.k.a. ARH12, ARHA, EDFAOB, RHO12, RHOH12)
  Promoter: CMV
  Tag / fusion protein: mVenus (C terminal on insert)
  Cloning method: Restriction Enzyme; 5′ cloning site SalI (not destroyed); 3′ cloning site NotI (not destroyed)
  Sequencing primers: 5′ unknown
Terms and licenses: Academic/Nonprofit Terms; Industry Terms: Not Available to Industry
Depositor comments: The plasmid will express two separate inserts, which include split-GTPase fragments that are fused with different CIDs and FPs
How to cite: pIRES-mCerulean-ABI-RhoA/N12-RhoA/13C(T19N)-PYL-mVenus-CAAX was a gift from Cliff Stains (Addgene plasmid # 232267 ; http://n2t.net/addgene:232267 ; RRID:Addgene_232267)
